Addgene plasmid #157323: pD649-HAsp-KIR3DS1-COMP5AP-AviTag-9xHis
Purpose: Mammalian expression of cell-surface protein extracellular domain fused to COMP5AP-AviTag-9xHis. Protein is secreted from cells.
Depositing lab: Chris Garcia. Depositing organization: Stanford University. Publication: A Human IgSF Cell-Surface Interactome Reveals a Complex Network of Protein-Protein Interactions. Wojtowicz WM, Vielmetter J, Fernandes RA, Siepe DH, Eastman CL, Chisholm GB, Cox S, Klock H, Anderson PW, Rue SM, Miller JJ, Glaser SM, Bragstad ML, Vance J, Lam AW, Lesley SA, Zinn K, Garcia KC. Cell. 2020 Aug 20;182(4):1027-1043.e17. doi: 10.1016/j.cell.2020.07.025. PubMed 32822567.
Backbone
  Vector backbone: pD649
  Backbone size w/o insert (bp): 7153
  Vector type: Mammalian Expression
Growth in bacteria
  Bacterial resistance: Ampicillin, 100 μg/mL
  Growth temperature: 37°C
  Growth strain: DH5alpha
  Copy number: High Copy
Gene/Insert
  Gene/Insert name: KIR3DS1 (alt name: KI3S1)
  Species: H. sapiens (human)
  Insert size (bp): 957
  Entrez Gene: KIR3DS1 (a.k.a. CD158E2, KIR-123FM, KIR-G1, NKAT-10, NKAT10)
  Promoter: CMV/SP6
  Tag / fusion protein: COMP5AP-AviTag-9xHis (C terminal on backbone)
  Cloning method: Restriction Enzyme; 5′ cloning site GCGGCCGC (not destroyed); 3′ cloning site GGCGCGCC (not destroyed)
  Sequencing primers: 5′ ATTTAGGTGACACTATAG; 3′ CGTCGCACTCCATCACGGTG
Resource information
  A portion of this plasmid was derived from a plasmid made by: synthesis by ThermoFisher
Terms and licenses: Academic/Nonprofit Terms; Industry Terms: Not Available to Industry
Depositor comments: Some plasmids in this collection may have an IS4-like element ISVsa5 family transposase upstream of the CMV promoter.
How to cite: pD649-HAsp-KIR3DS1-COMP5AP-AviTag-9xHis was a gift from Chris Garcia (Addgene plasmid # 157323 ; http://n2t.net/addgene:157323 ; RRID:Addgene_157323)
