[The description below was written by a language model from this plasmid's Addgene catalogue record and pLannotate feature annotations shown in this document.]
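Description:
pD649-HAsp-KIR3DS1-COMP5AP-AviTag-9xHis is a mammalian expression plasmid of about 8.1 kb, built on the pD649 backbone, for producing a secreted, tagged form of the extracellular domain of human KIR3DS1, an activating natural killer cell receptor for MHC class I molecules. In bacteria it replicates at high copy from a ColE1/pUC-type origin and is selected with ampicillin through a full-length β-lactamase gene. The feature table also shows an SV40 early promoter/EM7 promoter cassette driving a puromycin N-acetyltransferase coding region followed by an SV40 polyadenylation signal, which could support selection in mammalian cells, although the catalogue entry does not list a mammalian marker. Small annotated fragments of KanR, lacZα, ble and the f1 origin appear to be backbone remnants.

Expression is driven by the CMV enhancer and immediate-early promoter, followed by a piece of CMV intron A and an SP6 promoter that can serve for in vitro transcription or as a sequencing primer site. The open reading frame begins with a signal peptide: the name suggests a haemagglutinin-derived leader, whereas the annotation software matched a fragment of an immunoglobulin heavy chain signal sequence. The 957 bp KIR3DS1 ectodomain sits between retained NotI and AscI sites, so ectodomains can be exchanged across the collection. It is fused at its C terminus to the coiled-coil region of rat cartilage oligomeric matrix protein, which assembles into pentamers, then human placental alkaline phosphatase, an AviTag for enzymatic biotinylation and a polyhistidine tag for purification (9xHis by name, detected as 8xHis), ending at a bGH polyadenylation signal.

The resulting pentameric, enzymatically detectable protein increases avidity for weak binders and was made for screening extracellular protein-protein interactions among human immunoglobulin superfamily cell-surface proteins. The depositor notes that some plasmids in this collection may carry an IS4-like transposase insertion upstream of the CMV promoter. None is annotated in this feature table.
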