Features (pLannotate 1.2.2; 24 found; start..end, strand, type, name):
    119..143     -  CDS            KanR (fragment): aminoglycoside phosphotransferase; aph(3')-Ia; confers resistance to kanamycin
    254..842     +  rep_origin     ori: high-copy-number ColE1/pMB1/pBR322/pUC origin of replication
   1067..1084    +  terminator     rrnB T2 terminator (fragment): transcription terminator T2 from the E. coli rrnB gene
   1109..1128    -  CDS            lacZα (fragment): LacZα fragment of β-galactosidase; lacZ fragment
   1584..1600    +  protein_bind   lac operator: The lac repressor binds to the lac operator to inhibit transcription in E. coli. This inhibition can be relieved by adding lactose or isopropyl-β-D-thiogalactopyranoside (IPTG). lac repressor encoded by lacI
   1843..2146    +  enhancer       CMV enhancer: human cytomegalovirus immediate early enhancer
   2147..2350    +  promoter       CMV promoter: human cytomegalovirus (CMV) immediate early promoter
   2486..2529    +  intron         CMV intron (fragment): modified intron A from human cytomegalovirus
   2581..2599    +  promoter       SP6 promoter: promoter for bacteriophage SP6 RNA polymerase
   2603..2640    +  CDS            IgH signal sequence (fragment): signal sequence from the mouse immunoglobulin heavy chain variable region
   2728..3705    +  CDS            KIR3DS1 (fragment): KI3S1_HUMAN - Also known as NKAT10. Experimental evidence at protein level: Swiss-Prot protein existence level 1. Receptor on natural killer (NK) cells for MHC class I molecules. Upon interaction with peptide-free HLA-F open conformer, triggers NK cell degranulation and anti-viral cytokine production. From Homo sapiens (Human).
   3802..3981    +  CDS            Comp (fragment): COMP_RAT - Experimental evidence at protein level: Swiss-Prot protein existence level 1. May play a role in the structural integrity of cartilage via its interaction with other extracellular matrix proteins such as the collagens and fibronectin. Can mediate the interaction of chondrocytes with the cartilage extracellular matrix through interaction with cell surface integrin receptors. Could play a role in the pathogenesis of osteoarthritis. Potent suppressor of apoptosis in both primary chondrocytes and transformed cells. Suppresses apoptosis by blocking the activation of caspase-3 and by indu
   3969..5421    +  CDS            SEAP (fragment): secreted alkaline phosphatase from human placenta The natural enzyme has a C-terminal transmembrane sequence that is replaced by a GPI anchor.
   5446..5487    +  CDS            AviTag™ (fragment): peptide tag that allows for enzymatic biotinylation
   5491..5514    +  CDS            8xHis: 8xHis affinity tag
   5660..5771    +  polyA_signal   bGH poly(A) signal: bovine growth hormone polyadenylation signal
   5772..5880    +  rep_origin     f1 ori (fragment): f1 bacteriophage origin of replication; arrow indicates direction of (+) strand synthesis
   5894..6223    +  promoter       SV40 promoter: SV40 enhancer and early promoter
   6271..6318    +  promoter       EM7 promoter: synthetic bacterial promoter&nbsp
   6337..6936    +  CDS            PuroR (fragment): puromycin N-acetyltransferase; pac from Streptomyces; confers resistance to puromycin
   6946..7071    +  CDS            ble (fragment): BLE_KLEPN - Experimental evidence at protein level: Swiss-Prot protein existence level 1. Binding protein with a strong affinity to the bleomycin family of antibiotics. Binds to CL990; an antimitotic-antibiotic compound. From Klebsiella pneumoniae.
   7066..7187    +  polyA_signal   SV40 poly(A) signal: SV40 polyadenylation signal
   7240..8100    -  CDS            AmpR: β-lactamase; bla; confers resistance to ampicillin, carbenicillin, and related antibiotics
   8103..89      -  promoter       AmpR promoter (fragment) (across the origin): bla
>Addgene plasmid #157323 | pD649-HAsp-KIR3DS1-COMP5AP-AviTag-9xHis | addgene full sequence | sequence record 410007 | Addgene NGS Result
TTTCAATATTATTGAAGCATTTATCAGGGTTATTGTCTCATGAGCGGATACATATTTGAATGTATTTAGA
AAAATAAACAAATAGGGGTCAGTGTTACAACCAATTAACCAATTCTGAACATTATCGCGAGCCCATTTAT
ACCTGAATATGGCTCATAACACCCCTTGCTCATGACCAAAATCCCTTAACGTGAGTTACGCGCGCGTCGT
TCCACTGAGCGTCAGACCCCGTAGAAAAGATCAAAGGATCTTCTTGAGATCCTTTTTTTCTGCGCGTAAT
CTGCTGCTTGCAAACAAAAAAACCACCGCTACCAGCGGTGGTTTGTTTGCCGGATCAAGAGCTACCAACT
CTTTTTCCGAAGGTAACTGGCTTCAGCAGAGCGCAGATACCAAATACTGTTCTTCTAGTGTAGCCGTAGT
TAGCCCACCACTTCAAGAACTCTGTAGCACCGCCTACATACCTCGCTCTGCTAATCCTGTTACCAGTGGC
TGCTGCCAGTGGCGATAAGTCGTGTCTTACCGGGTTGGACTCAAGACGATAGTTACCGGATAAGGCGCAG
CGGTCGGGCTGAACGGGGGGTTCGTGCACACAGCCCAGCTTGGAGCGAACGACCTACACCGAACTGAGAT
ACCTACAGCGTGAGCTATGAGAAAGCGCCACGCTTCCCGAAGGGAGAAAGGCGGACAGGTATCCGGTAAG
CGGCAGGGTCGGAACAGGAGAGCGCACGAGGGAGCTTCCAGGGGGAAACGCCTGGTATCTTTATAGTCCT
GTCGGGTTTCGCCACCTCTGACTTGAGCGTCGATTTTTGTGATGCTCGTCAGGGGGGCGGAGCCTATGGA
AAAACGCCAGCAACGCGGCCTTTTTACGGTTCCTGGCCTTTTGCTGGCCTTTTGCTCACATGTTCTTTCC
TGCGTTATCCCCTGATTCTGTGGATAACCGTATTACCGCCTTTGAGTGAGCTGATACCGCTCGCCGCAGC
CGAACGACCGAGCGCAGCGAGTCAGTGAGCGAGGAAGCGGAAGGCGAGAGTAGGGAACTGCCAGGCATCA
AACTAAGCAGAAGGCCCCTGACGGATGGCCTTTTTGCGTTTCTACAAACTCTTTCTGTGTTGTAAAACGA
CGGCCAGTCTTAAGCTCGGGCCCCCTGGGCGGTTCTGATAACGAGTAATCGTTAATCCGCAAATAACGTA
AAAACCCGCTTCGGCGGGTTTTTTTATGGGGGGAGTTTAGGGAAAGAGCATTTGTCAGAATATTTAAGGG
CGCCTGTCACTTTGCTTGATATATGAGAATTATTTAACCTTATAAATGAGAAAAAAGCAACGCACTTTAA
ATAAGATACGTTGCTTTTTCGATTGATGAACACCTATAATTAAACTATTCATCTATTATTTATGATTTTT
TGTATATACAATATTTCTAGTTTGTTAAAGAGAATTAAGAAAATAAATCTCGAAAATAATAAAGGGAAAA
TCAGTTTTTGATATCAAAATTATACATGTCAACGATAATACAAAATATAATACAAACTATAAGATGTTAT
CAGTATTTATTATCATTTAGAATAAATTTTGTGTCGCCCTTAATTGTGAGCGGATAACAATTACGAGCTT
CATGCACAGTGGCGTTGACTCAATATTGGCCATTAGCCATATTATTCATTGGTTATATAGCATAAATCAA
TATTGGCTATTGGCCATTGCATACGTTGTATCTATATCATAATATGTACATTTATATTGGCTCATGTCCA
ATATGACCGCCATGTTGGCATTGATTATTGACTAGTTATTAATAGTAATCAATTACGGGGTCATTAGTTC
ATAGCCCATATATGGAGTTCCGCGTTACATAACTTACGGTAAATGGCCCGCCTGGCTGACCGCCCAACGA
CCCCCGCCCATTGACGTCAATAATGACGTATGTTCCCATAGTAACGCCAATAGGGACTTTCCATTGACGT
CAATGGGTGGAGTATTTACGGTAAACTGCCCACTTGGCAGTACATCAAGTGTATCATATGCCAAGTACGC
CCCCTATTGACGTCAATGACGGTAAATGGCCCGCCTGGCATTATGCCCAGTACATGACCTTATGGGACTT
TCCTACTTGGCAGTACATCTACGTATTAGTCATCGCTATTACCATGGTGATGCGGTTTTGGCAGTACATC
AATGGGCGTGGATAGCGGTTTGACTCACGGGGATTTCCAAGTCTCCACCCCATTGACGTCAATGGGAGTT
TGTTTTGGCACCAAAATCAACGGGACTTTCCAAAATGTCGTAACAACTCCGCCCCATTGACGCAAATGGG
CGGTAGGCGTGTACGGTGGGAGGTCTATATAAGCAGAGCTCGTTTAGTGAACCGTCAGATCGCCTGGAGA
CGCCATCCACGCTGTTTTGACCTCCATAGAAGACACCGGGACCGATCCAGCCTCCGCGGCCGGGAACGGT
GCATTGGAACGCGGATTCCCCGTGCCAAGAGTGACGTAAGTACCGCCTATAGAGTCTATAGGCCCACCCC
CTTGGCTTCGTTAGAACGCGGCTACAATTAATACATAACCTTATGTATCATACACATACGATTTAGGTGA
CACTATAGAATAACATCCACTTTGCCTTTCTCTCCACAGGTGTCCACTCCCAGGTCCAACTGCACCTCGG
TTCTATCGAAAACGCGCCTGCTAGCGCCACCATGAAGACCATCATTGCCCTGAGCTACATCTTCTGCCTG
GTGTTCGCTGCGGCCGCCCACATGGGAGGACAAGATAAGCCTTTTCTGAGCGCCTGGCCTAGCGCTGTTG
TTCCTAGAGGTGGACACGTGACCCTGCGGTGCCACTACAGACACCGGTTCAACAACTTCATGCTGTACAA
AGAGGACCGGATTCACGTCCCCATCTTCCACGGCAGAATCTTCCAAGAGGGCTTCAACATGAGCCCCGTG
ACAACAGCCCACGCCGGCAATTACACCTGTAGAGGCTCTCACCCTCACAGCCCTACAGGATGGTCCGCTC
CTAGCAACCCCATGGTCATCATGGTCACCGGCAACCACAGAAAGCCTAGCCTGCTTGCCCATCCTGGACC
TCTGGTTAAGTCTGGCGAGCGCGTTATCCTGCAGTGTTGGAGCGATATTATGTTCGAGCACTTCTTTCTG
CACAAAGAGTGGATCAGCAAGGACCCCAGCAGACTCGTGGGACAGATTCACGATGGCGTGTCCAAGGCCA
ACTTCAGCATCGGCTCTATGATGAGAGCCCTGGCCGGCACCTACAGATGTTACGGCTCTGTGACCCACAC
ACCTTACCAGCTGTCTGCCCCTAGCGACCCTCTGGATATCGTGGTCACAGGACTGTACGAGAAGCCCAGC
CTGTCTGCTCAGCCAGGACCTAAAGTTCAGGCCGGCGAGAGCGTGACACTGAGCTGTAGCAGCAGATCCA
GCTACGACATGTACCACCTGAGCAGAGAAGGCGGAGCCCATGAGAGAAGGCTGCCTGCTGTGCGGAAAGT
GAACAGAACCTTCCAGGCCGACTTTCCTCTGGGACCTGCTACACACGGCGGCACATATAGATGCTTCGGC
AGCTTCAGACACAGCCCCTACGAGTGGTCCGATCCATCTGATCCTCTGCTGGTGTCCGTGACCGGCAATC
CTTCTAGCAGCTGGCCTTCTCCAACCGAGCCTAGCAGCAAGAGCGGCAACCTGAGACATCTGCATGGCGC
GCCGGAAGATCAAGTTGATCCAAGATTGATTGATGGCAAGGGCGGATCTCTGGAGGTGCTGTTCCAGGGA
CCAGGCGGAAGCGGCAATCCCGGCGGCGATCTGGCCCCCCAGATGCTGCGCGAGCTGCAGGAGACCAATG
CCGCCCTGCAGGACGTGCGCGAGCTGCTGCGCCACCGCGTGAAGGAGATCACCTTCCTGAAGAACACCGT
GATGGAGTGCGACGCCTGCGGTATGCAGCCCTCTAGAGGCTCCGGCTCCATCATCCCAGTTGAGGAGGAG
AACCCGGACTTCTGGAACCGCGAGGCAGCCGAGGCCCTGGGTGCCGCCAAGAAGCTGCAGCCTGCACAGA
CAGCCGCCAAGAACCTCATCATCTTCCTGGGCGATGGGATGGGGGTGTCTACGGTGACAGCTGCCAGGAT
CCTAAAAGGGCAGAAGAAGGACAAACTGGGGCCTGAGATACCCCTGGCCATGGACCGCTTCCCATATGTG
GCTCTGTCCAAGACATACAATGTAGACAAACATGTGCCAGACAGTGGAGCCACAGCCACGGCCTACCTGT
GCGGGGTCAAGGGCAACTTCCAGACCATTGGCTTGAGTGCAGCCGCCCGCTTTAACCAGTGCAACACGAC
ACGCGGCAACGAGGTCATCTCCGTGATGAATCGGGCCAAGAAAGCAGGGAAGTCAGTGGGAGTGGTAACC
ACCACACGAGTGCAGCACGCCTCGCCAGCCGGCACCTACGCCCACACGGTGAACCGCAACTGGTACTCGG
ACGCCGACGTGCCTGCCTCGGCCCGCCAGGAGGGGTGCCAGGACATCGCTACGCAGCTCATCTCCAACAT
GGACATTGACGTGATCCTAGGTGGAGGCCGAAAGTACATGTTTCGCATGGGAACCCCAGACCCTGAGTAC
CCAGATGACTACAGCCAAGGTGGGACCAGGCTGGACGGGAAGAATCTGGTGCAGGAATGGCTGGCGAAGC
GCCAGGGTGCCCGGTATGTGTGGAACCGCACTGAGCTCATGCAGGCTTCCCTGGACCCGTCTGTGACCCA
TCTCATGGGTCTCTTTGAGCCTGGAGACATGAAATACGAGATCCACCGAGACTCCACACTGGACCCCTCC
CTGATGGAGATGACAGAGGCTGCCCTGCGCCTGCTGAGCAGGAACCCCCGCGGCTTCTTCCTCTTCGTGG
AGGGTGGTCGCATCGACCATGGTCATCATGAAAGCAGGGCTTACCGGGCACTGACTGAGACGATCATGTT
CGACGACGCCATTGAGAGGGCGGGCCAGCTCACCAGCGAGGAGGACACGCTGAGCCTCGTCACTGCCGAC
CACTCCCACGTCTTCTCCTTCGGAGGCTACCCCCTGCGAGGGAGCTCCATCTTCGGGCTGGCCCCTGGCA
AGGCCCGGGACAGGAAGGCCTACACGGTCCTCCTATACGGAAACGGTCCAGGCTATGTGCTCAAGGACGG
CGCCCGGCCGGATGTTACCGAGAGCGAGAGCGGGAGCCCCGAGTATCGGCAGCAGTCAGCAGTGCCCCTG
GACGAAGAGACCCACGCAGGCGAGGACGTGGCGGTGTTCGCGCGCGGCCCGCAGGCGCACCTGGTTCACG
GCGTGCAGGAGCAGACCTTCATAGCGCACGTCATGGCCTTCGCCGCCTGCCTGGAGCCCTACACCGCCTG
CGACCTGGCGCCCCCCGCCGGCACCACCGACGCCGCGCACCCGGGTGGCGGAGGACTGAACGACATCTTC
GAGGCTCAGAAAATCGAATGGCACGAACATCACCATCACCATCACCATCACCATTAAGGCCGGCCTGTAG
TCACTGGCACAACGCGTTACCCGGTAAGCCAATCGGGTATACACGGTCGTCATACTGCAGACAGGGTTCT
TCTACTTTGCAAGATAGTCTTGAGTAGTAAAATAAATAGATAGAGAAAATCAGCCTCGACTGTGCCTTCT
AGTTGCCAGCCATCTGTTGTTTGCCCCTCCCCCGTGCCTTCCTTGACCCTGGAAGGTGCCACTCCCACTG
TCCTTTCCTAATAAAATGAGGAAATTGCATCACAACACTCAACCCTATCTCGGTCTATTCTTTTGATTTA
TAAGGGATTTTGCCGATTTCGGCCTATTGGTTAAAAAATGAGCTGATTTAACAAAAATTTAACGCGAATT
AATTCTGTGGAATGTGTGTCAGTTAGGGTGTGGAAAGTCCCCAGGCTCCCCAGCAGGCAGAAGTATGCAA
AGCATGCATCTCAATTAGTCAGCAACCAGGTGTGGAAAGTCCCCAGGCTCCCCAGCAGGCAGAAGTATGC
AAAGCATGCATCTCAATTAGTCAGCAACCATAGTCCCGCCCCTAACTCCGCCCATCCCGCCCCTAACTCC
GCCCAGTTCCGCCCATTCTCCGCCCCATGGCTGACTAATTTTTTTTATTTATGCAGAGGCCGAGGCCGCC
TCTGCCTCTGAGCTATTCCAGAAGTAGTGAGGAGGCTTTTTTGGAGGCCTAGGCTTTTGCAAAAAGCTCC
CGGGAGCTTGTATATCCATTTTCGGATCTGATCAGCACGTGTTGACAATTAATCATCGGCATAGTATATC
GGCATAGTATAATACGACAAGGTGAGGAACTAAACCATGACCGAGTACAAGCCCACGGTGCGCCTCGCCA
CCCGCGACGACGTCCCCAGGGCCGTACGCACCCTCGCCGCCGCGTTCGCCGACTACCCCGCCACGCGCCA
CACCGTCGATCCGGACCGCCACATCGAGCGGGTCACCGAGCTGCAAGAACTCTTCCTCACGCGCGTCGGG
CTCGACATCGGCAAGGTGTGGGTCGCGGACGACGGCGCCGCGGTGGCGGTCTGGACCACGCCGGAGAGCG
TCGAAGCGGGGGCGGTGTTCGCCGAGATCGGCCCGCGCATGGCCGAGTTGAGCGGTTCCCGGCTGGCCGC
GCAGCAACAGATGGAAGGCCTCCTGGCGCCGCACCGGCCCAAGGAGCCCGCGTGGTTCCTGGCCACCGTC
GGCGTCTCGCCCGACCACCAGGGCAAGGGTCTGGGCAGCGCCGTCGTGCTCCCCGGAGTGGAGGCGGCCG
AGCGCGCCGGGGTGCCCGCCTTCCTGGAGACATCCGCGCCCCGCAACCTCCCCTTCTACGAGCGGCTCGG
CTTCACCGTCACCGCCGACGTCGAGGTGCCCGAAGGACCGCGCACCTGGTGCATGACCCGCAAGCCCGGT
GCCTGACACGTGCTACGAGATTTCGATTCCACCGCCGCCTTCTATGAAAGGTTGGGCTTCGGAATCGTTT
TCCGGGACGCCGGCTGGATGATCCTCCAGCGCGGGGATCTCATGCTGGAGTTCTTCGCCCACCCCAACTT
GTTTATTGCAGCTTATAATGGTTACAAATAAAGCAATAGCATCACAAATTTCACAAATAAAGCATTTTTT
TCACTGCATTCTAGTTGTGGTTTGTCCAAACTCATCAATGTATCTTATCATGTCTGTATACCGTCGACCT
CTAGCTAGAGCTTGGCGTAATCATGGTCATTACCAATGCTTAATCAGTGAGGCACCTATCTCAGCGATCT
GTCTATTTCGTTCATCCATAGTTGCCTGACTCCCCGTCGTGTAGATAACTACGATACGGGAGGGCTTACC
ATCTGGCCCCAGCGCTGCGATGATACCGCGAGAACCACGCTCACCGGCTCCGGATTTATCAGCAATAAAC
CAGCCAGCCGGAAGGGCCGAGCGCAGAAGTGGTCCTGCAACTTTATCCGCCTCCATCCAGTCTATTAATT
GTTGCCGGGAAGCTAGAGTAAGTAGTTCGCCAGTTAATAGTTTGCGCAACGTTGTTGCCATCGCTACAGG
CATCGTGGTGTCACGCTCGTCGTTTGGTATGGCTTCATTCAGCTCCGGTTCCCAACGATCAAGGCGAGTT
ACATGATCCCCCATGTTGTGCAAAAAAGCGGTTAGCTCCTTCGGTCCTCCGATCGTTGTCAGAAGTAAGT
TGGCCGCAGTGTTATCACTCATGGTTATGGCAGCACTGCATAATTCTCTTACTGTCATGCCATCCGTAAG
ATGCTTTTCTGTGACTGGTGAGTACTCAACCAAGTCATTCTGAGAATAGTGTATGCGGCGACCGAGTTGC
TCTTGCCCGGCGTCAATACGGGATAATACCGCGCCACATAGCAGAACTTTAAAAGTGCTCATCATTGGAA
AACGTTCTTCGGGGCGAAAACTCTCAAGGATCTTACCGCTGTTGAGATCCAGTTCGATGTAACCCACTCG
TGCACCCAACTGATCTTCAGCATCTTTTACTTTCACCAGCGTTTCTGGGTGAGCAAAAACAGGAAGGCAA
AATGCCGCAAAAAAGGGAATAAGGGCGACACGGAAATGTTGAATACTCATATTCTTCCTT
