>Addgene plasmid #157323 | pD649-HAsp-KIR3DS1-COMP5AP-AviTag-9xHis | depositor partial sequence | sequence record 303756 | insert (extracellular domain)
CACATGGGAGGACAAGATAAGCCTTTTCTGAGCGCCTGGCCTAGCGCTGTTGTTCCTAGAGGTGGACACG
TGACCCTGCGGTGCCACTACAGACACCGGTTCAACAACTTCATGCTGTACAAAGAGGACCGGATTCACGT
CCCCATCTTCCACGGCAGAATCTTCCAAGAGGGCTTCAACATGAGCCCCGTGACAACAGCCCACGCCGGC
AATTACACCTGTAGAGGCTCTCACCCTCACAGCCCTACAGGATGGTCCGCTCCTAGCAACCCCATGGTCA
TCATGGTCACCGGCAACCACAGAAAGCCTAGCCTGCTTGCCCATCCTGGACCTCTGGTTAAGTCTGGCGA
GCGCGTTATCCTGCAGTGTTGGAGCGATATTATGTTCGAGCACTTCTTTCTGCACAAAGAGTGGATCAGC
AAGGACCCCAGCAGACTCGTGGGACAGATTCACGATGGCGTGTCCAAGGCCAACTTCAGCATCGGCTCTA
TGATGAGAGCCCTGGCCGGCACCTACAGATGTTACGGCTCTGTGACCCACACACCTTACCAGCTGTCTGC
CCCTAGCGACCCTCTGGATATCGTGGTCACAGGACTGTACGAGAAGCCCAGCCTGTCTGCTCAGCCAGGA
CCTAAAGTTCAGGCCGGCGAGAGCGTGACACTGAGCTGTAGCAGCAGATCCAGCTACGACATGTACCACC
TGAGCAGAGAAGGCGGAGCCCATGAGAGAAGGCTGCCTGCTGTGCGGAAAGTGAACAGAACCTTCCAGGC
CGACTTTCCTCTGGGACCTGCTACACACGGCGGCACATATAGATGCTTCGGCAGCTTCAGACACAGCCCC
TACGAGTGGTCCGATCCATCTGATCCTCTGCTGGTGTCCGTGACCGGCAATCCTTCTAGCAGCTGGCCTT
CTCCAACCGAGCCTAGCAGCAAGAGCGGCAACCTGAGACATCTGCAT
